>Addgene plasmid #210974 | pNLF1-N_PWP1:1-501 | addgene full sequence | sequence record 426254 | Addgene NGS Result
GGTTTAGTGAACCGTCAGATCACTAGAAGCTTTATTGCGGTAGTTTATCACAGTTAAATTGCTAACGCAG
TCAGTGCTTCTGACACAACAGTCTCGAACTTAAGCTGCAGAAGTTGGTCGTGAGGCACTGGGCAGGTAAG
TATCAAGGTTACAAGACAGGTTTAAGGAGACCAATAGAAACTGGGCTTGTCGAGACAGAGAAGACTCTTG
CGTTTCTGATAGGCACCTATTGGTCTTACTGACATCCACTTTGCCTTTCTCTCCACAGGTGTCCACTCCC
AGTTCAATTACAGCTCTTAAGGCTAGAGTATTAATACGACTCACTATAGGGCTAGCGCTCACCATGGTCT
TCACACTCGAAGATTTCGTTGGGGACTGGCGACAGACAGCCGGCTACAACCTGGACCAAGTCCTTGAACA
GGGAGGTGTGTCCAGTTTGTTTCAGAATCTCGGGGTGTCCGTAACTCCGATCCAAAGGATTGTCCTGAGC
GGTGAAAATGGGCTGAAGATCGACATCCATGTCATCATCCCGTATGAAGGTCTGAGCGGCGACCAAATGG
GCCAGATCGAAAAAATTTTTAAGGTGGTGTACCCTGTGGATGATCATCACTTTAAGGTGATCCTGCACTA
TGGCACACTGGTAATCGACGGGGTTACGCCGAACATGATCGACTATTTCGGACGGCCGTATGAAGGCATC
GCCGTGTTCGACGGCAAAAAGATCACTGTAACAGGGACCCTGTGGAACGGCAACAAAATTATCGACGAGC
GCCTGATCAACCCCGACGGCTCCCTGCTGTTCCGAGTAACCATCAACGGAGTGACCGGCTGGCGGCTGTG
CGAACGCATTCTGGCGGGCTCGAGCGGCGCGATCGCTTCCGAATTCATGAACCGCAGCCGCCAGGTGACG
TGCGTGGCCTGGGTCCGCTGCGGCGTGGCCAAAGAGACACCAGACAAGGTAGAGCTGAGTAAAGAAGAAG
TAAAACGCCTCATTGCTGAGGCAAAGGAGAAATTGCAAGAAGAAGGTGGTGGCAGTGATGAAGAGGAGAC
AGGCAGTCCTTCAGAAGATGGCATGCAGAGTGCACGCACCCAGGCACGCCCAAGAGAGCCCCTGGAGGAT
GGTGACCCAGAGGATGACAGGACGCTTGATGATGATGAGCTGGCTGAGTACGACTTAGATAAATATGATG
AGGAAGGTGACCCAGATGCTGAGACTCTTGGTGAATCTCTCTTGGGTCTTACGGTCTACGGGAGTAATGA
TCAAGATCCTTACGTTACTCTGAAAGATACAGAACAATATGAACGTGAAGATTTCTTGATTAAGCCCAGT
GATAATCTTATAGTTTGTGGCCGAGCTGAACAGGACCAGTGCAATTTAGACGTGCATGTTTATAATCAAG
AAGAAGACTCTTTTTATGTACACCATGATATACTCTTGTCTGCATATCCTCTGAGTGTGGAATGGCTGAA
TTTTGATCCTAGCCCAGATGATTCTACTGGAAATTACATTGCTGTAGGAAACATGACCCCTGTTATTGAA
GTGTGGGACCTTGATATAGTGGACTCTTTAGAGCCAGTCTTCACACTCGGAAGTAAACTTTCAAAAAAGA
AGAAAAAGAAAGGAAAGAAGAGTTCCTCAGCAGAAGGGCATACTGATGCTGTCCTTGACCTTTCATGGAA
TAAGCTAATCAGAAATGTTTTAGCAAGTGCATCAGCTGACAACACTGTAATTCTGTGGGATATGTCCTTG
GGGAAACCAGCAGCTAGCCTCGCTGTACACACAGACAAGGTCCAAACACTGCAGTTTCATCCATTTGAAG
CACAGACTCTGATTTCTGGCTCATATGATAAGTCAGTGGCTTTGTATGACTGCCGAAGTCCAGATGAAAG
CCATCGAATGTGGCGATTCAGTGGGCAGATAGAGAGAGTGACTTGGAATCACTTTTCACCTTGTCATTTC
TTGGCCAGTACAGATGACGGCTTTGTATATAATTTGGATGCACGTTCAGATAAGCCAATTTTTACACTTA
ATGCACACAATGATGAAATCTCTGGTCTTGATCTTAGCAGTCAAATCAAGGGCTGTCTCGTGACTGCTTC
AGCTGACAAATACGTGAAGATCTGGGACATCTTAGGAGATAGGCCAAGTCTAGTTCATTCTAGGGACATG
AAAATGGGAGTTCTCTTCTGTTCTTCATGTTGCCCTGATTTGCCATTTATTTATGCCCTTCGAGGTCAAA
AAGAAGGGCTTCGGGTCTGGGATATAAGCACAGTCTCTTCAGTAAATGAAGCATTTGGAAGACGAGAGAG
GCTTGTTCTTGGGAGTGCAAGAAATTCATCTATTAGTGGCCCTTTTGGCAGCAGGAGCTCAGATACACCC
ATGGAGTCTTAATAATCTAGATTTGGGCCCAATTCCTGCAGGATTTTGCGGCCGCTTGCTGAGTTGGCTG
CTGCCACCGCTGAGCAATAACTAGCATAACCCCTTGGCCGCTTCGAGCAGACATGATAAGATACATTGAT
GAGTTTGGACAAACCACAACTAGAATGCAGTGAAAAAAATGCTTTATTTGTGAAATTTGTGATGCTATTG
CTTTATTTGTAACCATTATAAGCTGCAATAAACAAGTTAACAACAACAATTGCATTCATTTTATGTTTCA
GGTTCAGGGGGAGATGTGGGAGGTTTTTTTAAGCAAGTAAAACCTCTACAAATGTGGTAAAATCGAATTT
TAACAAAATATTAACGCTTACAATTTCCTGATGCGGTATTTTCTCCTTACGCATCTGTGCGGTATTTCAC
ACCGCATACGCGGATCTGCGCAGCACCATGGCCTGAAATAACCTCTGAAAGAGGAACTTGGTTAGGTACC
TTCTGAGGCGGAAAGAACCAGCTGTGGAATGTGTGTCAGTTAGGGTGTGGAAAGTCCCCAGGCTCCCCAG
CAGGCAGAAGTATGCAAAGCATGCATCTCAATTAGTCAGCAACCAGGTGTGGAAAGTCCCCAGGCTCCCC
AGCAGGCAGAAGTATGCAAAGCATGCATCTCAATTAGTCAGCAACCATAGTCCCGCCCCTAACTCCGCCC
ATCCCGCCCCTAACTCCGCCCAGTTCCGCCCATTCTCCGCCCCATGGCTGACTAATTTTTTTTATTTATG
CAGAGGCCGAGGCCGCCTCGGCCTCTGAGCTATTCCAGAAGTAGTGAGGAGGCTTTTTTGGAGGCCTAGG
CTTTTGCAAAAAGCTCGATTCTTCTGACACTAGCGCCACCATGAAGAAGCCCGAACTCACCGCTACCAGC
GTTGAAAAATTTCTCATCGAGAAGTTCGACAGTGTGAGCGACCTGATGCAGTTGTCGGAGGGCGAAGAGA
GCCGAGCCTTCAGCTTCGATGTCGGCGGACGCGGCTATGTACTGCGGGTGAATAGCTGCGCTGATGGCTT
CTACAAAGACCGCTACGTGTACCGCCACTTCGCCAGCGCTGCACTACCCATCCCCGAAGTGTTGGACATC
GGCGAGTTCAGCGAGAGCCTGACATACTGCATCAGTAGACGCGCCCAAGGCGTTACTCTCCAAGACCTCC
CCGAAACAGAGCTGCCTGCTGTGTTACAGCCTGTCGCCGAAGCTATGGATGCTATTGCCGCCGCCGACCT
CAGTCAAACCAGCGGCTTCGGCCCATTCGGGCCCCAAGGCATCGGCCAGTACACAACCTGGCGGGATTTC
ATTTGCGCCATTGCTGATCCCCATGTCTACCACTGGCAGACCGTGATGGACGACACCGTGTCCGCCAGCG
TAGCTCAAGCCCTGGACGAACTGATGCTGTGGGCCGAAGACTGTCCCGAGGTGCGCCACCTCGTCCATGC
CGACTTCGGCAGCAACAACGTCCTGACCGACAACGGCCGCATCACCGCCGTAATCGACTGGTCCGAAGCT
ATGTTCGGGGACAGTCAGTACGAGGTGGCCAACATCTTCTTCTGGCGGCCCTGGCTGGCTTGCATGGAGC
AGCAGACTCGCTACTTCGAGCGCCGGCATCCCGAGCTGGCCGGCAGCCCTCGTCTGCGAGCCTACATGCT
GCGCATCGGCCTGGATCAGCTCTACCAGAGCCTCGTGGACGGCAACTTCGACGATGCTGCCTGGGCTCAA
GGCCGCTGCGATGCCATCGTCCGCAGCGGGGCCGGCACCGTCGGTCGCACACAAATCGCTCGCCGGAGCG
CAGCCGTATGGACCGACGGCTGCGTCGAGGTGCTGGCCGACAGCGGCAACCGCCGGCCCAGTACACGACC
GCGCGCTAAGGAGGTAGGTCGAGTTTAGACTCTAGCCATCACGATGGCCGCAATAAAATATCTTTATTTT
CATTACATCTGTGTGTTGGTTTTTTGTGTGAATCGATAGCGATAAGGATCCTCTTTGCGCTTGCGTTTTC
CCTTGTCCAGATAGCCCAGTAGCTGACATTCATCCGGGGTCAGCACCGTTTCTGCGGACTGGCTTTCTAC
GTAATGGTTTCTTAGACGTCAGGTGGCACTTTTCGGGGAAATGTGCGCGGAACCCCTATTTGTTTATTTT
TCTAAATACATTCAAATATGTATCCGCTCATGAGACAATAACCCTGATAAATGCTTCAATAATATTGAAA
AAGGAAGAGTATGAGTATTCAACATTTCCGTGTCGCCCTTATTCCCTTTTTTGCGGCATTTTGCCTTCCT
GTTTTTGCTCACCCAGAAACGCTGGTGAAAGTAAAAGATGCTGAAGATCAGTTGGGTGCACGAGTGGGTT
ACATCGAACTGGATCTCAACAGCGGTAAGATCCTTGAGAGTTTTCGCCCCGAAGAACGTTTTCCAATGAT
GAGCACTTTCAAAGTTCTGCTATGTGGCGCGGTATTATCCCGTATTGACGCCGGGCAAGAGCAACTCGGT
CGCCGCATACACTATTCTCAGAATGACTTGGTTGAGTACTCACCAGTCACAGAAAAGCATCTTACGGATG
GCATGACAGTAAGAGAATTATGCAGTGCTGCCATAACCATGAGTGATAACACTGCGGCCAACTTACTTCT
GACAACTATCGGAGGACCGAAGGAGCTAACCGCTTTTTTGCACAACATGGGGGATCATGTAACTCGCCTT
GATCGTTGGGAACCGGAGCTGAATGAAGCCATACCAAACGACGAGCGTGACACCACGATGCCTGTAGCAA
TGGCAACAACGTTGCGCAAACTATTAACTGGCGAACTACTTACTCTAGCTTCCCGGCAACAATTAATAGA
CTGGATGGAGGCGGATAAAGTTGCAGGACCACTTCTGCGCTCGGCCCTTCCGGCTGGCTGGTTTATTGCT
GATAAATCTGGAGCCGGTGAGCGTGGGTCTCGCGGTATCATTGCAGCACTGGGGCCAGATGGTAAGCCCT
CCCGTATCGTAGTTATCTACACGACGGGGAGTCAGGCAACTATGGATGAACGAAATAGACAGATCGCTGA
GATAGGTGCCTCACTGATTAAGCATTGGTAATTCGAAATGACCGACCAAGCGACGCCCAACCGGTATCAG
CTCACTCAAAGGCGGTAATACGGTTATCCACAGAATCAGGGGATAACGCAGGAAAGAACATGTGAGCAAA
AGGCCAGCAAAAGGCCAGGAACCGTAAAAAGGCCGCGTTGCTGGCGTTTTTCCATAGGCTCCGCCCCCCT
GACGAGCATCACAAAAATCGACGCTCAAGTCAGAGGTGGCGAAACCCGACAGGACTATAAAGATACCAGG
CGTTTCCCCCTGGAAGCTCCCTCGTGCGCTCTCCTGTTCCGACCCTGCCGCTTACCGGATACCTGTCCGC
CTTTCTCCCTTCGGGAAGCGTGGCGCTTTCTCATAGCTCACGCTGTAGGTATCTCAGTTCGGTGTAGGTC
GTTCGCTCCAAGCTGGGCTGTGTGCACGAACCCCCCGTTCAGCCCGACCGCTGCGCCTTATCCGGTAACT
ATCGTCTTGAGTCCAACCCGGTAAGACACGACTTATCGCCACTGGCAGCAGCCACTGGTAACAGGATTAG
CAGAGCGAGGTATGTAGGCGGTGCTACAGAGTTCTTGAAGTGGTGGCCTAACTACGGCTACACTAGAAGG
ACAGTATTTGGTATCTGCGCTCTGCTGAAGCCAGTTACCTTCGGAAAAAGAGTTGGTAGCTCTTGATCCG
GCAAACAAACCACCGCTGGTAGCGGTGGTTTTTTTGTTTGCAAGCAGCAGATTACGCGCAGAAAAAAAGG
ATTTCAAGAAGATCCTTTGATCTTTTCTACGGGGTCTGACGCTCAGTGGAACGAAAACTCACGTTAAGGG
ATTTTGGTCATGAGATTATCAAAAAGGATCTTCACCTAGATCCTTTTATAGTCCGGAAATACAGGAACGC
ACGCTGGATGGCCCTTCGCTGGGATGGTGAAACCATGAAAAATGGCAGCTTCAGTGGATTAAGTGGGGGT
AATGTGGCCTGTACCCTCTGGTTGCATAGGTATTCATACGGTTAAAATTTATCAGGCGCGATTGCGGCAG
TTTTTCGGGTGGTTTGTTGCCATTTTTACCTGTCTGCTGCCGTGATCGCGCTGAACGCGTTTTAGCGGTG
CGTACAATTAAGGGATTATGGTAAATCCACTTACTGTCTGCCCTCGTAGCCATCGAGATAAACCGCAGTA
CTCCGGCCACGATGCGTCCGGCGTAGAGGATCGAGATCTTCAATATTGGCCATTAGCCATATTATTCATT
GGTTATATAGCATAAATCAATATTGGCTATTGGCCATTGCATACGTTGTATCTATATCATAATATGTACA
TTTATATTGGCTCATGTCCAATATGACCGCCATGTTGGCATTGATTATTGACTAGTTATTAATAGTAATC
AATTACGGGGTCATTAGTTCATAGCCCATATATGGAGTTCCGCGTTACATAACTTACGGTAAATGGCCCG
CCTGGCTGACCGCCCAACGACCCCCGCCCATTGACGTCAATAATGACGTATGTTCCCATAGTAACGCCAA
TAGGGACTTTCCATTGACGTCAATGGGTGGAGTATTTACGGTAAACTGCCCACTTGGCAGTACATCAAGT
GTATCATATGCCAAGTCCGCCCCCTATTGACGTCAATGACGGTAAATGGCCCGCCTGGCATTATGCCCAG
TACATGACCTTACGGGACTTTCCTACTTGGCAGTACATCTACGTATTAGTCATCGCTATTACCATGGTGA
TGCGGTTTTGGCAGTACACCAATGGGCGTGGATAGCGGTTTGACTCACGGGGATTTCCAAGTCTCCACCC
CATTGACGTCAATGGGAGTTTGTTTTGGCACCAAAATCAACGGGACTTTCCAAAATGTCGTAATAACCCC
GCCCCGTTGACGCAAATGGGCGGTAGGCGTGTACGGTGGGAGGTCTATATAAGCAGAGCT
Features (pLannotate 1.2.2; 21 found; start..end, strand, type, name):
      2..21      +  promoter       tight TRE promoter (fragment): Tet-responsive promoter PTight, consisting of seven tet operator sequences followed by the minimal CMV promoter
    136..268     +  intron         chimeric intron: chimera between introns from human β-globin and immunoglobulin heavy chain genes
    312..330     +  promoter       T7 promoter: promoter for bacteriophage T7 RNA polymerase
    344..856     +  CDS            Nluc: NanoLuc® luciferase human codon-optimized
    887..2389    +  CDS            PWP1: PWP1_HUMAN - Experimental evidence at protein level: Swiss-Prot protein existence level 1. Chromatin-associated factor that regulates transcription (PubMed:29065309). Regulates Pol I-mediated rRNA biogenesis and, probably, Pol III-mediated transcription (PubMed:29065309). Regulates the epigenetic status of rDNA (PubMed:29065309). From Homo sapiens (Human).
   2438..2463    +  CDS            SET1 (fragment): solubility-enhancement tag derived from T7 phage gene 10B
   2471..2487    +  terminator     T7 terminator (fragment): transcription terminator for bacteriophage T7 RNA polymerase
   2507..2628    -  polyA_signal   SV40 poly(A) signal: SV40 polyadenylation signal
   2651..2719    -  CDS            large T antigen (fragment): large T antigen from SV40 (simian virus 40)
   2724..2756    +  rep_origin     M13 ori (fragment): M13 bacteriophage origin of replication; arrow indicates direction of (+) strand synthesis
   2757..2808    -  misc_feature   bom (fragment): basis of mobility region from pBR322
   2873..3230    +  promoter       SV40 promoter: SV40 enhancer and early promoter
   3261..4283    +  CDS            hph: KHYB_ECOLX - Experimental evidence at protein level: Swiss-Prot protein existence level 1. The aminoglycoside phosphotransferases achieve inactivation of their antibiotic substrates by phosphorylation. Only phosphorylates hygromycin and closely related compounds such as demethyl analogs and destomycin. From Escherichia coli.
   4322..4370    +  polyA_signal   poly(A) signal: synthetic polyadenylation signal
   4391..4483    -  CDS            tnpA (fragment): TN5P_ECOLX - Also known as tnp. Experimental evidence at protein level: Swiss-Prot protein existence level 1. Mediates transposition of transposon Tn5 by a 'cut and paste' mechanism. First, the monomeric transposase binds the 19 bp inverted DNA repeats flanking the transposon. Then, dimerization of the DNA- bound transposase creates a synaptic DNA complex. After nicking of the first DNA strand, excision of the transposon proceeds through a series of intermediates. The transposase then mediates the insertion of the transposon at a new site by strand transfer. The activity of the wild- type tran
   4526..4630    +  promoter       AmpR promoter: bla
   4631..5491    +  CDS            AmpR: β-lactamase; bla; confers resistance to ampicillin, carbenicillin, and related antibiotics
   5649..6237    -  rep_origin     ori: high-copy-number ColE1/pMB1/pBR322/pUC origin of replication
   6353..6636    +  misc_feature   cer region: ColE1-derived recombination site that helps to maintain plasmids as monomers
   6829..7206    +  enhancer       CMV enhancer: human cytomegalovirus immediate early enhancer
   7208..7407    +  promoter       CMV promoter: human cytomegalovirus (CMV) immediate early promoter
