[The description below was written by a language model from this plasmid's Addgene catalogue record and pLannotate feature annotations shown in this document.]
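Description:
pNLF1-N_PWP1:1-501 is a 7,410 nt mammalian expression plasmid built on the Promega pNLF1-N backbone and encoding full-length human PWP1 (residues M1 to S501, a 1,503 bp insert) fused at its N-terminus to NanoLuc luciferase. Transcription is driven by the human CMV immediate-early enhancer and promoter, which span the numbering origin of the circular map. They are followed by a chimeric β-globin/immunoglobulin intron that promotes efficient mRNA processing, and by a T7 promoter that could support in vitro transcription. The codon-optimised Nluc coding sequence sits directly upstream of PWP1, joined by a short linker, and an SV40 polyadenylation signal lies downstream of the fusion. The PWP1 sequence derives from a Mammalian Gene Collection clone and was inserted by ligation-independent cloning between retained EcoRI and XbaI sites. The depositor notes three substitutions relative to the reference (E165D, F448L, G449R), described as not annotated variants.

In bacteria the plasmid is maintained at high copy through a ColE1/pUC-type origin with ampicillin selection (β-lactamase), and a cer site helps keep the plasmid monomeric. A separate cassette, consisting of the SV40 enhancer/early promoter, the hygromycin phosphotransferase gene (hph) and a synthetic poly(A) signal, allows hygromycin selection of stably transfected mammalian cells. Several short annotated fragments (tight TRE, SET1, T7 terminator, large T antigen, M13 ori, bom, tnpA) appear to be partial sequence matches rather than functional elements.

PWP1 is a WD40 repeat-containing, chromatin-associated factor involved in rRNA biogenesis, and the plasmid comes from a study evaluating the ligandability of WD40 proteins. The record does not specify an assay, but N-terminal NanoLuc fusions of this kind are typically used for luminescence-based readouts in cells, such as bioluminescence resonance energy transfer measurements of protein interactions or ligand engagement.
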