Addgene plasmid #210974: pNLF1-N_PWP1:1-501
Purpose: Mammalian expression of full-length human PWP1. N-terminal NanoLuc luciferase tag.
Depositing lab: Cheryl Arrowsmith. Depositing organization: University of Toronto. Publication: A Target Class Ligandability Evaluation of WD40 Repeat-Containing Proteins. Ackloo S, Li F, Szewczyk M, Seitova A, Loppnau P, Zeng H, Xu J, Ahmad S, Arnautova YA, Baghaie AJ, Beldar S, Bolotokova A, Centrella PA, Chau I, Clark MA, Cuozzo JW, Dehghani-Tafti S, Disch JS, Dong A, Dumas A, Feng JA, Ghiabi P, Gibson E, Gilmer J, Goldman B, Green SR, Guie MA, Guilinger JP, Harms N, Herasymenko O, Houliston S, Hutchinson A, Kearnes S, Keefe AD, Kimani SW, Kramer T, Kutera M, Kwak HA, Lento C, Li Y, Liu J, Loup J, Machado RAC, Mulhern CJ, Perveen S, Righetto GL, Riley P, Shrestha S, Sigel EA, Silva M, Sintchak MD, Slakman BL, Taylor RD, Thompson J, Torng W, Underkoffler C, von Rechenberg M, Walsh RT, Watson I, Wilson DJ, Wolf E, Yadav M, Yazdi AK, Zhang J, Zhang Y, Santhakumar V, Edwards AM, Barsyte-Lovejoy D, Schapira M, Brown PJ, Halabelian L, Arrowsmith CH. J Med Chem. 2025 Jan 23;68(2):1092-1112. doi: 10.1021/acs.jmedchem.4c02010. Epub 2024 Nov 4. PubMed 39495097.
Backbone
  Vector backbone: pNLF1-N
  Backbone manufacturer: Promega
  Vector type: Mammalian Expression
  Selectable markers: Hygromycin
Growth in bacteria
  Bacterial resistance: Ampicillin, 100 μg/mL
  Growth temperature: 37°C
  Growth strain: DH5alpha
  Copy number: High Copy
Gene/Insert
  Gene/Insert name: PWP1:M1-S501
  Species: H. sapiens (human)
  Insert size (bp): 1503
  Mutation: E165D F448L G449R not annotated variants
  Entrez Gene: PWP1 (a.k.a. IEF-SSP-9502)
  Promoter: CMV
  Tag / fusion protein: NanoLuc luciferase (N terminal on insert)
  Cloning method: Ligation Independent Cloning
  Sequencing primers: 5′ gtaaccatcaacggagtgac; 3′ tatcatgtctgctcgaagc
Resource information
  A portion of this plasmid was derived from a plasmid made by: Mammalian Gene Collection (BC001652)
Terms and licenses: Academic/Nonprofit Terms; Industry Terms: Not Available to Industry
Depositor comments: 5' Cloning Site: EcoR1 (not destroyed), 3' Cloning Site: Xba1 (not destroyed). N terminal tag: mvftledfvgdwrqtagynldqvleqggvsslfqnlgvsvtpiqrivlsgenglkidihviipyeglsgdqmgqiekifkvvypvddhhfkvilhygtlvidgvtpnmidyfgrpyegiavfdgkkitvtgtlwngnkiiderlinpdgsllfrvtingvtgwrlcerilagssgaiasef.
How to cite: pNLF1-N_PWP1:1-501 was a gift from Cheryl Arrowsmith (Addgene plasmid # 210974 ; http://n2t.net/addgene:210974 ; RRID:Addgene_210974)
