>Addgene plasmid #210974 | pNLF1-N_PWP1:1-501 | depositor partial sequence | sequence record 411428 | Insert sequence
ATGAACCGCAGCCGCCAGGTGACGTGCGTGGCCTGGGTCCGCTGCGGCGTGGCCAAAGAGACACCAGACA
AGGTAGAGCTGAGTAAAGAAGAAGTAAAACGCCTCATTGCTGAGGCAAAGGAGAAATTGCAAGAAGAAGG
TGGTGGCAGTGATGAAGAGGAGACAGGCAGTCCTTCAGAAGATGGCATGCAGAGTGCACGCACCCAGGCA
CGCCCAAGAGAGCCCCTGGAGGATGGTGACCCAGAGGATGACAGGACGCTTGATGATGATGAGCTGGCTG
AGTACGACTTAGATAAATATGATGAGGAAGGTGACCCAGATGCTGAGACTCTTGGTGAATCTCTCTTGGG
TCTTACGGTCTACGGGAGTAATGATCAAGATCCTTACGTTACTCTGAAAGATACAGAACAATATGAACGT
GAAGATTTCTTGATTAAGCCCAGTGATAATCTTATAGTTTGTGGCCGAGCTGAACAGGACCAGTGCAATT
TAGACGTGCATGTTTATAATCAAGAAGAAGACTCTTTTTATGTACACCATGATATACTCTTGTCTGCATA
TCCTCTGAGTGTGGAATGGCTGAATTTTGATCCTAGCCCAGATGATTCTACTGGAAATTACATTGCTGTA
GGAAACATGACCCCTGTTATTGAAGTGTGGGACCTTGATATAGTGGACTCTTTAGAGCCAGTCTTCACAC
TCGGAAGTAAACTTTCAAAAAAGAAGAAAAAGAAAGGAAAGAAGAGTTCCTCAGCAGAAGGGCATACCGA
TGCTGTCCTTGACCTTTCATGGAATAAGCTAATCAGAAATGTTTTAGCAAGTGCATCAGCTGACAACACT
GTAATTCTGTGGGATATGTCCTTGGGGAAACCAGCAGCTAGCCTCGCTGTACACACAGACAAGGTCCAAA
CACTGCAGTTTCATCCATTTGAAGCACAGACTCTGATTTCTGGCTCATATGATAAGTCAGTGGCTTTGTA
TGACTGCCGAAGTCCAGATGAAAGCCATCGAATGTGGCGATTCAGTGGGCAGATAGAGAGAGTGACTTGG
AATCACTTTTCACCTTGTCATTTCTTGGCCAGTACAGATGACGGCTTTGTATATAATTTGGATGCACGTT
CAGATAAGCCAATTTTTACACTTAATGCACACAATGATGAAATCTCTGGTCTTGATCTTAGCAGTCAAAT
CAAGGGCTGTCTCGTGACTGCTTCAGCTGACAAATACGTGAAGATCTGGGACATCTTAGGAGATAGGCCA
AGTCTAGTTCATTCTAGGGACATGAAAATGGGAGTTCTCTTCTGTTCTTCATGTTGCCCTGATTTGCCAT
TTATTTATGCCCTTCGAGGTCAAAAAGAAGGGCTTCGGGTCTGGGATATAAGCACAGTCTCTTCAGTAAA
TGAAGCATTTGGAAGACGAGAGAGGCTTGTTCTTGGGAGTGCAAGAAATTCATCTATTAGTGGCCCTTTT
GGCAGCAGGAGCTCAGATACACCCATGGAGTCT
